Addgene plasmid #78918: HA-BAP1-S172R-GFP
Purpose: Mammalian expression of BAP1 with S172R and an EGFP fusion
Depositing lab: Michael Hendzel. Depositing organization: University of Alberta. Publication: Germline mutations in BAP1 impair its function in DNA double-strand break repair. Ismail IH, Davidson R, Gagne JP, Xu ZZ, Poirier GG, Hendzel MJ. Cancer Res. 2014 Aug 15;74(16):4282-94. doi: 10.1158/0008-5472.CAN-13-3109. Epub 2014 Jun 3. PubMed 24894717.
Backbone
  Vector backbone: pEGFP-N1
  Backbone manufacturer: Clontech
  Backbone size w/o insert (bp): 4700
  Vector type: Mammalian Expression
  Selectable markers: Neomycin (select with G418)
Growth in bacteria
  Bacterial resistance: Kanamycin, 50 μg/mL
  Growth temperature: 37°C
  Growth strain: DH5alpha
  Copy number: High Copy
Gene/Insert
  Gene/Insert name: BAP1
  Species: H. sapiens (human)
  Mutation: S172R
  Entrez Gene: BAP1 (a.k.a. HUCEP-13, KURIS, TPDS1, UBM2, UCHL2, UVM2, hucep-6)
  Promoter: CMV
  Tag / fusion protein: HA (N terminal on insert); EGFP (C terminal on backbone)
  Cloning method: Restriction Enzyme; 5′ cloning site EcoRI (unknown if destroyed); 3′ cloning site BamHI (unknown if destroyed)
  Sequencing primers: 5′ CMV-F; 3′ SV40pA-R
Terms and licenses: Academic/Nonprofit Terms; Industry Terms: Not Available to Industry
How to cite: HA-BAP1-S172R-GFP was a gift from Michael Hendzel (Addgene plasmid # 78918 ; http://n2t.net/addgene:78918 ; RRID:Addgene_78918)
