[The description below was written by a language model from this plasmid's Addgene catalogue record.]
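Description:
HA-BAP1-S172R-GFP is a mammalian expression plasmid built on the Clontech pEGFP-N1 backbone (about 4.7 kb without insert). It is maintained as a high-copy plasmid in E. coli under kanamycin selection. The same backbone provides neomycin resistance, so transfected mammalian cells can be selected with G418. No feature table accompanies the record, so the finer details of the backbone, such as origins and polyadenylation signals, are not itemised. The use of an SV40 polyA reverse sequencing primer is consistent with the standard pEGFP-N1 layout.

The insert is human BAP1 (BRCA1-associated protein 1, a ubiquitin C-terminal hydrolase-type deubiquitinase) carrying the S172R point mutation. It was cloned between the EcoRI and BamHI sites of the multiple cloning site, and the record does not say whether these sites survived cloning. The CMV promoter drives expression, giving strong constitutive transcription in most mammalian cell lines. The encoded protein has an HA epitope tag at the N terminus, supplied with the insert, and is fused at its C terminus to the EGFP encoded by the backbone. The HA tag allows immunodetection or immunoprecipitation, and the EGFP allows direct fluorescence imaging of localisation and dynamics in live or fixed cells.

The stated purpose is mammalian expression of the S172R BAP1 variant as an EGFP fusion. The associated publication concerns germline BAP1 mutations that impair its function in DNA double-strand break repair. This suggests the construct serves to compare the behaviour of this mutant with other forms of BAP1 in DNA damage response assays.
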