>Addgene plasmid #78918 | HA-BAP1-S172R-GFP | addgene partial sequence | sequence record 150404 | CMV-F 5'-CGCAAATGGGCGGTAGGCGTG-3'
ACCGTCAGATCCGCTAGCGCTACCGGACTCAGATCTCGAGCTCAAGCTTCGAATTCCAATGGCTTACCCA
TACGATGTTCCAGATTACGCTATGAATAAGGGCTGGCTGGAGCTGGAGAGCGACCCAGGCCTCTTCACCC
TGCTCGTGGAAGATTTCGGTGTCAAGGGGGTGCAAGTGGAGGAGATCTACGACCTTCAGAGCAAATGTCA
GGGCCCTGTATATGGATTTATCTTCCTGTTCAAATGGATCGAAGAGCGCCGGTCCCGGCGAAAGGTCTCT
ACCTTGGTGGATGATACGTCCGTGATTGATGATGATATTGTGAATAACATGTTCTTTGCCCACCAGCTGA
TACCCAACTCTTGTGCAACTCATGCCTTGCTGAGCGTGCTCCTGAACTGCAGCAGCGTGGACCTGGGACC
CACCCTGAGTCGCATGAAGGACTTCACCAAGGGTTTCAGCCCTGAGAGCAAAGGATATGCGATTGGCAAT
GCCCCGGAGTTGGCCAAGGCCCATAATAGCCATGCCAGGCCCGAGCCACGTCACCTCCCTGAGAAGCAGA
ATGGCCTTAGTGCAGTGCGGACCATGGAGGCGTTCCACTTTGTCAGGTATGTGCCTATCACAGGCCGGCT
CTTTGAGCTGGATGGGCTGAAGGTCTACCCCATTGACCATGGGCCCTGGGGGGAGGACGAGGAGTGGACA
GACAAGGCCCGGCGGGTCATCATGGAGCGTATCGGCCTCGCCACTGCAGGG
