>Addgene plasmid #78918 | HA-BAP1-S172R-GFP | addgene partial sequence | sequence record 150405 | EGFP-N 5'-CGTCGCCGTCCAGCTCGACCAG-3'
CCTTGCTCACCATGGTGGCGACCGGTGGATCCGCCTGGCGCTTGGCCTTGTAGGGGCGAGAGCGTTTCCG
CCGGTCAGGCTTCCTCTGCTTGTGGAGCCGGCCGATGCTGACCCCTTGGCGCCGCCGCACGGAGATGTTC
TGCTCCACTAGGTTGGCCAGCATGCCTTCCTGAGCCAGCATGGAGATAAAGGTGCAGATGAACTCATCGT
AGTTGTGGGTCCTTCTCTGGTCATCAATCTTGAACTTCTTCCTCTTCTCTACCTCCTCCTTGAGGCACGC
CTCATAGTTTGCAATCTCAGCCTCCACACACTTCAGCAGTGCCAGCAGCTCCTTGGGTGAGTATTTCTCC
CCACTCAAGGGCTCGCCAGGCCTCACCATCCCCGTCTTCTCTCTGCTGTCCGTGGCTTCCACGACCTCCT
TCTCCACTGGGCTGCTGGACCCCTGGCTGCCTTGGATTGGTCTGATGGAGGGCGAGGAACCCTTCCCACC
CTCTGTCAGCGCCAGGGGACTCAGCACCCCATCCTCAGCCAGGTGCAGCAGGCCTGTGCTGATGACAGGA
CCCAGATCACGGACAGCACGGTTGTAGCGTATGCAGTCAACACGCAGCAGGCTGTCATCCTCTCCAAAAA
GCACCTTGGAGATGTGGGAGGTGACAGGGCTGGAGGGCCGCGTCGGGTTGGCTGAGCGGATAGGCGAGCG
CAGTGGCGAGTTGAAAGCACTGCCGATCTCAGAGGCCGTGTCTGTACTCTCATTGCTGGGGGTGGGTGAG
GGCTGC
